Addgene plasmid #46532: pGEX Yes-SH2
Depositing lab: Bruce Mayer. Depositing organization: University of Connecticut Health Center. Publication: High-throughput phosphotyrosine profiling using SH2 domains. Machida K, Thompson CM, Dierck K, Jablonowski K, Karkkainen S, Liu B, Zhang H, Nash PD, Newman DK, Nollau P, Pawson T, Renkema GH, Saksela K, Schiller MR, Shin DG, Mayer BJ. Mol Cell. 2007 Jun 22;26(6):899-915. 10.1016/j.molcel.2007.05.031 PubMed 17588523.
Backbone
  Vector backbone: pGEX6P1
  Backbone manufacturer: GE Healthcare Biosciences
  Backbone size w/o insert (bp): 4900
  Vector type: Bacterial Expression
Growth in bacteria
  Bacterial resistance: Ampicillin, 100 μg/mL
  Growth temperature: 37°C
  Growth strain: DH5alpha
  Copy number: Low Copy
Gene/Insert
  Gene/Insert name: Yes (alt names: YES1; Yes; c-yes; HsT441; P61-YES; YES1)
  Species: H. sapiens (human)
  Insert size (bp): 343
  Mutation: contains amino acids 152-261
  Entrez Gene: YES1 (a.k.a. HsT441, P61-YES, Yes, c-yes)
  Promoter: Tac
  Tag / fusion protein: GST (N terminal on backbone); PreScission (N terminal on backbone)
  Cloning method: Restriction Enzyme; 5′ cloning site BamHI (not destroyed); 3′ cloning site EcoRI (not destroyed)
  Sequencing primers: 5′ pGEX-5; 3′ pGEX-3
Terms and licenses: Academic/Nonprofit Terms; Industry Terms: Not Available to Industry
Depositor comments: The molecular weight of the GST fusion protein is approximately 37.4 kDa
How to cite: pGEX Yes-SH2 was a gift from Bruce Mayer (Addgene plasmid # 46532 ; http://n2t.net/addgene:46532 ; RRID:Addgene_46532)
