[The description below was written by a language model from this plasmid's Addgene catalogue record and pLannotate feature annotations shown in this document.]
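Description:
pGEX Yes-SH2 is a bacterial expression plasmid built on the pGEX6P1 backbone for producing the SH2 domain of human YES1, a Src-family non-receptor tyrosine kinase, as a glutathione S-transferase fusion protein in E. coli. The insert of about 343 bp encodes amino acids 152-261 of YES1. It was placed between the BamHI and EcoRI sites, both of which were retained, so that it lies in frame downstream of the Schistosoma japonicum GST coding sequence. A PreScission protease recognition site from the backbone lies between GST and the insert, which allows the SH2 domain to be released from the GST moiety after affinity purification on glutathione resin. The depositor gives the fusion protein's mass as roughly 37.4 kDa.

Expression is driven by the tac promoter, a strong trp/lac hybrid, followed by a lac operator. The plasmid also carries lacI under the lacIq promoter, so it supplies its own repressor and keeps the fusion gene off until IPTG is added, independent of the host strain. The plasmid replicates from a ColE1/pMB1-type origin. The catalogue lists it as low copy, whereas the automated annotation uses a generic high-copy label for this origin family. Selection is by ampicillin through the β-lactamase gene. The annotated sequence of 5,303 nt also shows backbone remnants with no role in expression, including short rop and bom fragments, a yciV fragment, and a lac promoter/lacZα segment downstream of lacI.

The associated publication concerns high-throughput phosphotyrosine profiling with SH2 domains. This suggests that the purified GST-SH2 protein serves as a binding probe for tyrosine-phosphorylated proteins in such assays.
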