Features (pLannotate 1.2.2; 17 found; start..end, strand, type, name):
      6..107     -  CDS            yciV (fragment): RNAAM_ECOLI - Also known as trpH From Escherichia coli (strain K12).
    183..211     +  promoter       tac promoter: strong E. coli promoter; hybrid between the trp and lac UV5 promoters
    219..235     +  protein_bind   lac operator: The lac repressor binds to the lac operator to inhibit transcription in E. coli. This inhibition can be relieved by adding lactose or isopropyl-β-D-thiogalactopyranoside (IPTG). lac repressor encoded by lacI
    258..911     +  CDS            GST26_SCHJA: Experimental evidence at protein level: Swiss-Prot protein existence level 1. GST isoenzymes appear to play a central role in the parasite detoxification system. Other functions are also suspected including a role in increasing the solubility of haematin in the parasite gut. From Schistosoma japonicum (Blood fluke).
    951..1280    +  CDS            YES1 (fragment): YES_HUMAN - Also known as YES. Experimental evidence at protein level: Swiss-Prot protein existence level 1. Non-receptor protein tyrosine kinase that is involved in the regulation of cell growth and survival, apoptosis, cell-cell adhesion, cytoskeleton remodeling, and differentiation. Stimulation by receptor tyrosine kinases (RTKs) including EGRF, PDGFR, CSF1R and FGFR leads to recruitment of YES1 to the phosphorylated receptor, and activation and phosphorylation of downstream substrates. Upon EGFR activation, promotes the phosphorylation of PARD3 to favor epithelial tight junction assembly.
   1320..1359    +  CDS            rop (fragment): Rop protein, which maintains plasmids at low copy number; rop
   1461..1501    +  misc_feature   bom (fragment): basis of mobility region from pBR322
   1606..1710    +  promoter       AmpR promoter: bla
   1711..2571    +  CDS            AmpR: β-lactamase; bla; confers resistance to ampicillin, carbenicillin, and related antibiotics
   2742..3330    +  rep_origin     ori: high-copy-number ColE1/pMB1/pBR322/pUC origin of replication
   3516..3567    -  misc_feature   bom (fragment): basis of mobility region from pBR322
   3574..3651    +  promoter       lacIq promoter: lacI (mutant); In the lacIq allele, a single base change in the promoter boosts expression of the lacI gene about 10-fold.
   3652..4734    +  CDS            lacI: lac repressor; lacI; The lac repressor binds to the lac operator to inhibit transcription in E. coli. This inhibition can be relieved by adding lactose or isopropyl-β-D-thiogalactopyranoside (IPTG).
   4747..4768    +  protein_bind   CAP binding site: CAP binding activates transcription in the presence of cAMP. E. coli catabolite activator protein
   4783..4813    +  promoter       lac promoter: promoter for the E. coli lac operon
   4821..4837    +  protein_bind   lac operator: The lac repressor binds to the lac operator to inhibit transcription in E. coli. This inhibition can be relieved by adding lactose or isopropyl-β-D-thiogalactopyranoside (IPTG). lac repressor encoded by lacI
   4857..5030    +  CDS            lacZα: LacZα fragment of β-galactosidase; lacZ fragment
>Addgene plasmid #46532 | pGEX Yes-SH2 | depositor full sequence | sequence record 65784 | Full Sequence
ACGTTATCGACTGCACGGTGCACCAATGCTTCTGGCGTCAGGCAGCCATCGGAAGCTGTGGTATGGCTGT
GCAGGTCGTAAATCACTGCATAATTCGTGTCGCTCAAGGCGCACTCCCGTTCTGGATAATGTTTTTTGCG
CCGACATCATAACGGTTCTGGCAAATATTCTGAAATGAGCTGTTGACAATTAATCATCGGCTCGTATAAT
GTGTGGAATTGTGAGCGGATAACAATTTCACACAGGAAACAGTATTCATGTCCCCTATACTAGGTTATTG
GAAAATTAAGGGCCTTGTGCAACCCACTCGACTTCTTTTGGAATATCTTGAAGAAAAATATGAAGAGCAT
TTGTATGAGCGCGATGAAGGTGATAAATGGCGAAACAAAAAGTTTGAATTGGGTTTGGAGTTTCCCAATC
TTCCTTATTATATTGATGGTGATGTTAAATTAACACAGTCTATGGCCATCATACGTTATATAGCTGACAA
GCACAACATGTTGGGTGGTTGTCCAAAAGAGCGTGCAGAGATTTCAATGCTTGAAGGAGCGGTTTTGGAT
ATTAGATACGGTGTTTCGAGAATTGCATATAGTAAAGACTTTGAAACTCTCAAAGTTGATTTTCTTAGCA
AGCTACCTGAAATGCTGAAAATGTTCGAAGATCGTTTATGTCATAAAACATATTTAAATGGTGATCATGT
AACCCATCCTGACTTCATGTTGTATGACGCTCTTGATGTTGTTTTATACATGGACCCAATGTGCCTGGAT
GCGTTCCCAAAATTAGTTTGTTTTAAAAAACGTATTGAAGCTATCCCACAAATTGATAAGTACTTGAAAT
CCAGCAAGTATATAGCATGGCCTTTGCAGGGCTGGCAAGCCACGTTTGGTGGTGGCGACCATCCTCCAAA
ATCGGATCTGGAAGTTCTGTTCCAGGGGCCCCTGGGATCCTCCATTCAGGCAGAAGAATGGTATTTTGGC
AAAATGGGGAGAAAAGATGCTGAAAGATTACTTTTGAATCCTGGAAATCAACGAGGTATTTTCTTAGTAA
GAGAGAGTGAAACAACTAAAGGTGCTTATTCCCTTTCTATTCGTGATTGGGATGAGATAAGGGGTGACAA
TGTGAAACACTACAAAATTAGGAAACTTGACAATGGTGGATACTATATCACAACCAGAGCACAATTTGAT
ACTCTGCAGAAATTGGTGAAACACTACACAGAACATGCTGATGGTTTATGCCACAAGTTGACAACTGTGT
GTCCAACTGTGAAACCTCAGGGAATTCTATGAGCGGCCGCATCGTGACTGACTGACGATCTGCCTCGCGC
GTTTCGGTGATGACGGTGAAAACCTCTGACACATGCAGCTCCCGGAGACGGTCACAGCTTGTCTGTAAGC
GGATGCCGGGAGCAGACAAGCCCGTCAGGGCGCGTCAGCGGGTGTTGGCGGGTGTCGGGGCGCAGCCATG
ACCCAGTCACGTAGCGATAGCGGAGTGTATAATTCTTGAAGACGAAAGGGCCTCGTGATACGCCTATTTT
TATAGGTTAATGTCATGATAATAATGGTTTCTTAGACGTCAGGTGGCACTTTTCGGGGAAATGTGCGCGG
AACCCCTATTTGTTTATTTTTCTAAATACATTCAAATATGTATCCGCTCATGAGACAATAACCCTGATAA
ATGCTTCAATAATATTGAAAAAGGAAGAGTATGAGTATTCAACATTTCCGTGTCGCCCTTATTCCCTTTT
TTGCGGCATTTTGCCTTCCTGTTTTTGCTCACCCAGAAACGCTGGTGAAAGTAAAAGATGCTGAAGATCA
GTTGGGTGCACGAGTGGGTTACATCGAACTGGATCTCAACAGCGGTAAGATCCTTGAGAGTTTTCGCCCC
GAAGAACGTTTTCCAATGATGAGCACTTTTAAAGTTCTGCTATGTGGCGCGGTATTATCCCGTGTTGACG
CCGGGCAAGAGCAACTCGGTCGCCGCATACACTATTCTCAGAATGACTTGGTTGAGTACTCACCAGTCAC
AGAAAAGCATCTTACGGATGGCATGACAGTAAGAGAATTATGCAGTGCTGCCATAACCATGAGTGATAAC
ACTGCGGCCAACTTACTTCTGACAACGATCGGAGGACCGAAGGAGCTAACCGCTTTTTTGCACAACATGG
GGGATCATGTAACTCGCCTTGATCGTTGGGAACCGGAGCTGAATGAAGCCATACCAAACGACGAGCGTGA
CACCACGATGCCTGCAGCAATGGCAACAACGTTGCGCAAACTATTAACTGGCGAACTACTTACTCTAGCT
TCCCGGCAACAATTAATAGACTGGATGGAGGCGGATAAAGTTGCAGGACCACTTCTGCGCTCGGCCCTTC
CGGCTGGCTGGTTTATTGCTGATAAATCTGGAGCCGGTGAGCGTGGGTCTCGCGGTATCATTGCAGCACT
GGGGCCAGATGGTAAGCCCTCCCGTATCGTAGTTATCTACACGACGGGGAGTCAGGCAACTATGGATGAA
CGAAATAGACAGATCGCTGAGATAGGTGCCTCACTGATTAAGCATTGGTAACTGTCAGACCAAGTTTACT
CATATATACTTTAGATTGATTTAAAACTTCATTTTTAATTTAAAAGGATCTAGGTGAAGATCCTTTTTGA
TAATCTCATGACCAAAATCCCTTAACGTGAGTTTTCGTTCCACTGAGCGTCAGACCCCGTAGAAAAGATC
AAAGGATCTTCTTGAGATCCTTTTTTTCTGCGCGTAATCTGCTGCTTGCAAACAAAAAAACCACCGCTAC
CAGCGGTGGTTTGTTTGCCGGATCAAGAGCTACCAACTCTTTTTCCGAAGGTAACTGGCTTCAGCAGAGC
GCAGATACCAAATACTGTCCTTCTAGTGTAGCCGTAGTTAGGCCACCACTTCAAGAACTCTGTAGCACCG
CCTACATACCTCGCTCTGCTAATCCTGTTACCAGTGGCTGCTGCCAGTGGCGATAAGTCGTGTCTTACCG
GGTTGGACTCAAGACGATAGTTACCGGATAAGGCGCAGCGGTCGGGCTGAACGGGGGGTTCGTGCACACA
GCCCAGCTTGGAGCGAACGACCTACACCGAACTGAGATACCTACAGCGTGAGCTATGAGAAAGCGCCACG
CTTCCCGAAGGGAGAAAGGCGGACAGGTATCCGGTAAGCGGCAGGGTCGGAACAGGAGAGCGCACGAGGG
AGCTTCCAGGGGGAAACGCCTGGTATCTTTATAGTCCTGTCGGGTTTCGCCACCTCTGACTTGAGCGTCG
ATTTTTGTGATGCTCGTCAGGGGGGCGGAGCCTATGGAAAAACGCCAGCAACGCGGCCTTTTTACGGTTC
CTGGCCTTTTGCTGGCCTTTTGCTCACATGTTCTTTCCTGCGTTATCCCCTGATTCTGTGGATAACCGTA
TTACCGCCTTTGAGTGAGCTGATACCGCTCGCCGCAGCCGAACGACCGAGCGCAGCGAGTCAGTGAGCGA
GGAAGCGGAAGAGCGCCTGATGCGGTATTTTCTCCTTACGCATCTGTGCGGTATTTCACACCGCATAAAT
TCCGACACCATCGAATGGTGCAAAACCTTTCGCGGTATGGCATGATAGCGCCCGGAAGAGAGTCAATTCA
GGGTGGTGAATGTGAAACCAGTAACGTTATACGATGTCGCAGAGTATGCCGGTGTCTCTTATCAGACCGT
TTCCCGCGTGGTGAACCAGGCCAGCCACGTTTCTGCGAAAACGCGGGAAAAAGTGGAAGCGGCGATGGCG
GAGCTGAATTACATTCCCAACCGCGTGGCACAACAACTGGCGGGCAAACAGTCGTTGCTGATTGGCGTTG
CCACCTCCAGTCTGGCCCTGCACGCGCCGTCGCAAATTGTCGCGGCGATTAAATCTCGCGCCGATCAACT
GGGTGCCAGCGTGGTGGTGTCGATGGTAGAACGAAGCGGCGTCGAAGCCTGTAAAGCGGCGGTGCACAAT
CTTCTCGCGCAACGCGTCAGTGGGCTGATCATTAACTATCCGCTGGATGACCAGGATGCCATTGCTGTGG
AAGCTGCCTGCACTAATGTTCCGGCGTTATTTCTTGATGTCTCTGACCAGACACCCATCAACAGTATTAT
TTTCTCCCATGAAGACGGTACGCGACTGGGCGTGGAGCATCTGGTCGCATTGGGTCACCAGCAAATCGCG
CTGTTAGCGGGCCCATTAAGTTCTGTCTCGGCGCGTCTGCGTCTGGCTGGCTGGCATAAATATCTCACTC
GCAATCAAATTCAGCCGATAGCGGAACGGGAAGGCGACTGGAGTGCCATGTCCGGTTTTCAACAAACCAT
GCAAATGCTGAATGAGGGCATCGTTCCCACTGCGATGCTGGTTGCCAACGATCAGATGGCGCTGGGCGCA
ATGCGCGCCATTACCGAGTCCGGGCTGCGCGTTGGTGCGGATATCTCGGTAGTGGGATACGACGATACCG
AAGACAGCTCATGTTATATCCCGCCGTCAACCACCATCAAACAGGATTTTCGCCTGCTGGGGCAAACCAG
CGTGGACCGCTTGCTGCAACTCTCTCAGGGCCAGGCGGTGAAGGGCAATCAGCTGTTGCCCGTCTCACTG
GTGAAAAGAAAAACCACCCTGGCGCCCAATACGCAAACCGCCTCTCCCCGCGCGTTGGCCGATTCATTAA
TGCAGCTGGCACGACAGGTTTCCCGACTGGAAAGCGGGCAGTGAGCGCAACGCAATTAATGTGAGTTAGC
TCACTCATTAGGCACCCCAGGCTTTACACTTTATGCTTCCGGCTCGTATGTTGTGTGGAATTGTGAGCGG
ATAACAATTTCACACAGGAAACAGCTATGACCATGATTACGGATTCACTGGCCGTCGTTTTACAACGTCG
TGACTGGGAAAACCCTGGCGTTACCCAACTTAATCGCCTTGCAGCACATCCCCCTTTCGCCAGCTGGCGT
AATAGCGAAGAGGCCCGCACCGATCGCCCTTCCCAACAGTTGCGCAGCCTGAATGGCGAATGGCGCTTTG
CCTGGTTTCCGGCACCAGAAGCGGTGCCGGAAAGCTGGCTGGAGTGCGATCTTCCTGAGGCCGATACTGT
CGTCGTCCCCTCAAACTGGCAGATGCACGGTTACGATGCGCCCATCTACACCAACGTAACCTATCCCATT
ACGGTCAATCCGCCGTTTGTTCCCACGGAGAATCCGACGGGTTGTTACTCGCTCACATTTAATGTTGATG
AAAGCTGGCTACAGGAAGGCCAGACGCGAATTATTTTTGATGGCGTTGGAATT
