>Addgene plasmid #46532 | pGEX Yes-SH2 | depositor partial sequence | sequence record 65785 | Insert sequence
GGATCCTCCATTCAGGCAGAAGAATGGTATTTTGGCAAAATGGGGAGAAAAGATGCTGAAAGATTACTTT
TGAATCCTGGAAATCAACGAGGTATTTTCTTAGTAAGAGAGAGTGAAACAACTAAAGGTGCTTATTCCCT
TTCTATTCGTGATTGGGATGAGATAAGGGGTGACAATGTGAAACACTACAAAATTAGGAAACTTGACAAT
GGTGGATACTATATCACAACCAGAGCACAATTTGATACTCTGCAGAAATTGGTGAAACACTACACAGAAC
ATGCTGATGGTTTATGCCACAAGTTGACAACTGTGTGTCCAACTGTGAAACCTCAGGGAATTC
