>Addgene plasmid #46532 | pGEX Yes-SH2 | addgene partial sequence | sequence record 66725 | pGEX5
GGGGCCCCTGGGATCCTCCATTCAGGCAGAAGAATGGTATTTTGGCAAAATGGGGAGAAAAGATGCTGAA
AGATTACTTTTGAATCCTGGAAATCAACGAGGTATTTTCTTAGTAAGAGAGAGTGAAACAACTAAAGGTG
CTTATTCCCTTTCTATTCGTGATTGGGATGAGATAAGGGGTGACAATGTGAAACACTACAAAATTAGGAA
ACTTGACAATGGTGGATACTATATCACAACCAGAGCACAATTTGATACTCTGCAGAAATTGGTGAAACAC
TACACAGAACATGCTGATGGTTTATGCCACAAGTTGACAACTGTGTGTCCAACTGTGAAACCTCAGGGAA
TTCTATGAGCGGCCGCATCGTGACTGACTGACGATCTGCCTCGCGCGTTTCGGTGATGACGGTGAAAACC
TCTGACACATGCAGCTCCCGGAGACGGTCACAGCTTGTCTGTAAGCGGATGCCGGGAGCAGACAAGCCCG
TCAGGGCGCGTCAGCGGGTGTTGGCGGGTGTCGGGGCGCAGCCATGACCCAGTCACGTAGCGATAGCGGA
GTGTATAATTCTTGAAGACGAAAGGGCCTCGTGATACGCCTATTTTTATAGGTTAATGTCATGATAATAA
TGGTTTCTTAGACGTCAGGTGGCACTTTTCGGGGAAATGTGCGCGGAACCCCTATTTGTTTATTTTTCTA
AATACATTCAAATATGTATCCGCTCATGAGACAATAACCCTGATAAATGCTTCAATAATATTGAAAAAGG
AAGAGTATGAGTATTCAACATTTCCGTGTCGCCCTTAT
